Addgene plasmid #224553: pcDNA3.1-Pur-BFP-P2A-otMx1
Purpose: Expresses Oncorhynchus tshawytscha mx1 protein and BFP
Depositing lab: Bertrand Collet. Depositing organization: INRAE Jouy-en-Josas. Publication: Knockout of the antiviral genes mx1 or mx3 modulates the expression of paralogous genes in a salmonid cell line. Chaumont L, Peruzzi M, Huetz F, Raffy C, Le Hir J, Minke J, Leong JC, Boudinot P, Collet B. Fish Shellfish Immunol. 2026 Apr;171:111204. doi: 10.1016/j.fsi.2026.111204. Epub 2026 Feb 9. PubMed 41672287.
Backbone
  Vector backbone: pcDNA3.1-Pur-(-)
  Backbone size w/o insert (bp): 5528
  Total vector size (bp): 8258
  Modifications to backbone: Backbone = Addgene #200458
  Vector type: Mammalian Expression
  Selectable markers: Puromycin
Growth in bacteria
  Bacterial resistance: Ampicillin, 100 μg/mL
  Growth temperature: 37°C
  Growth strain: DH5alpha
  Copy number: High Copy
Gene/Insert
  Gene/Insert name: BFP-P2A-otMx1
  Species: Oncorhynchus tshawytscha
  Insert size (bp): 2730
  Entrez Gene: LOC112247236
  Promoter: CMV
  Cloning method: Restriction Enzyme; 5′ cloning site XhoI (not destroyed); 3′ cloning site HindIII (not destroyed)
  Sequencing primers: 5′ GGCTAACTAGAGAACCCACTG; 3′ GGCAACTAGAAGGCACAGTC
Terms and licenses: Academic/Nonprofit Terms; Industry Terms: Not Available to Industry
How to cite: pcDNA3.1-Pur-BFP-P2A-otMx1 was a gift from Bertrand Collet (Addgene plasmid # 224553 ; http://n2t.net/addgene:224553 ; RRID:Addgene_224553)
