[The description below was written by a language model from this plasmid's Addgene catalogue record and pLannotate feature annotations shown in this document.]
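Description:
pcDNA3.1-Pur-BFP-P2A-otMx1 is a mammalian-type expression plasmid built on the pcDNA3.1-Pur-(-) backbone, a pcDNA3.1 derivative carrying a puromycin marker. It is propagated in E. coli from a high-copy ColE1/pUC origin with ampicillin selection (AmpR under its own bla promoter), and it also carries an f1 phage origin. For selection of transfected eukaryotic cells, an SV40 early promoter drives puromycin N-acetyltransferase (PuroR), followed by an SV40 polyadenylation signal. A short bleomycin-resistance fragment annotated just before that signal appears to be a remnant of backbone construction rather than a functional marker.

The payload, cloned between XhoI and HindIII, is a single open reading frame placed under the CMV immediate-early enhancer/promoter and terminated by the bGH poly(A) signal. A T7 promoter lies upstream of the insert. The frame encodes the blue fluorescent protein TagBFP, a P2A self-cleaving peptide, and Mx1 from Chinook salmon (Oncorhynchus tshawytscha). The automated annotation labels the Mx1 region by similarity to human MX1, an interferon-induced dynamin-like antiviral GTPase, and does not mark the P2A separately, but the catalogue identifies the gene as the salmon orthologue. Ribosomal skipping at P2A yields BFP and Mx1 as separate proteins from one transcript, so blue fluorescence reports which cells express the antiviral protein without fusing a tag to functional Mx1.

The associated work concerns knockout of mx1 and mx3 in a salmonid cell line, so the construct is plausibly used to express or restore Mx1 in fish cells, although the record states only that it expresses Mx1 and BFP. The sequenced record is 7,745 nt, shorter than the listed total of 8,258 bp. The record does not explain this difference.
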