Features (pLannotate 1.2.2; 21 found; start..end, strand, type, name):
     10..135     +  CDS            ble (fragment): BLE_KLEPN - Experimental evidence at protein level: Swiss-Prot protein existence level 1. Binding protein with a strong affinity to the bleomycin family of antibiotics. Binds to CL990; an antimitotic-antibiotic compound. From Klebsiella pneumoniae.
    130..251     +  polyA_signal   SV40 poly(A) signal: SV40 polyadenylation signal
    324..340     -  protein_bind   lac operator: The lac repressor binds to the lac operator to inhibit transcription in E. coli. This inhibition can be relieved by adding lactose or isopropyl-β-D-thiogalactopyranoside (IPTG). lac repressor encoded by lacI
    348..378     -  promoter       lac promoter: promoter for the E. coli lac operon
    393..414     -  protein_bind   CAP binding site: CAP binding activates transcription in the presence of cAMP. E. coli catabolite activator protein
    427..519     -  CDS            lacI (fragment): lac repressor; lacI; The lac repressor binds to the lac operator to inhibit transcription in E. coli. This inhibition can be relieved by adding lactose or isopropyl-β-D-thiogalactopyranoside (IPTG).
    702..1290    -  rep_origin     ori: high-copy-number ColE1/pMB1/pBR322/pUC origin of replication
   1461..2321    -  CDS            AmpR: β-lactamase; bla; confers resistance to ampicillin, carbenicillin, and related antibiotics
   2322..2426    -  promoter       AmpR promoter: bla
   2485..2537    -  misc_feature   bom (fragment): basis of mobility region from pBR322
   2692..3071    +  enhancer       CMV enhancer: human cytomegalovirus immediate early enhancer
   3072..3275    +  promoter       CMV promoter: human cytomegalovirus (CMV) immediate early promoter
   3271..3304    +  LTR            5' LTR (truncated) (fragment): truncated 5' long terminal repeat (LTR) from HIV-1
   3320..3338    +  promoter       T7 promoter: promoter for bacteriophage T7 RNA polymerase
   3384..4073    +  CDS            TagBFP: TagBFP is a basic (constitutively fluorescent) blue fluorescent protein published in 2008, derived from Entacmaea quadricolor. It is reported to be a very rapidly-maturing monomer with very low acid sensitivity.
   4074..6005    +  CDS            MX1: MX1_HUMAN - Experimental evidence at protein level: Swiss-Prot protein existence level 1. Interferon-induced dynamin-like GTPase with antiviral activity against a wide range of RNA viruses and some DNA viruses. Its target viruses include negative-stranded RNA viruses and HBV through binding and inactivation of their ribonucleocapsid. May also antagonize reoviridae and asfarviridae replication. Inhibits thogoto virus (THOV) replication by preventing the nuclear import of viral nucleocapsids. Inhibits La Crosse virus (LACV) replication by sequestering viral nucleoprotein in perinuclear complexes
   6041..6265    +  polyA_signal   bGH poly(A) signal: bovine growth hormone polyadenylation signal
   6269..6290    +  promoter       SV40 promoter (fragment): SV40 enhancer and early promoter
   6311..6739    +  rep_origin     f1 ori (sequence partly withheld): f1 bacteriophage origin of replication; arrow indicates direction of (+) strand synthesis
   6753..7082    +  promoter       SV40 promoter: SV40 enhancer and early promoter
   7138..7737    +  CDS            PuroR: puromycin N-acetyltransferase confers resistance to puromycin
>Addgene plasmid #224553 | pcDNA3.1-Pur-BFP-P2A-otMx1 | addgene full sequence | sequence record 450691 | Addgene NGS Result
CACGTGCTACGAGATTTCGATTCCACCGCCGCCTTCTATGAAAGGTTGGGCTTCGGAATCGTTTTCCGGG
ACGCCGGCTGGATGATCCTCCAGCGCGGGGATCTCATGCTGGAGTTCTTCGCCCACCCCAACTTGTTTAT
TGCAGCTTATAATGGTTACAAATAAAGCAATAGCATCACAAATTTCACAAATAAAGCATTTTTTTCACTG
CATTCTAGTTGTGGTTTGTCCAAACTCATCAATGTATCTTATCATGTCTGTATACCGTCGACCTCTAGCT
AGAGCTTGGCGTAATCATGGTCATAGCTGTTTCCTGTGTGAAATTGTTATCCGCTCACAATTCCACACAA
CATACGAGCCGGAAGCATAAAGTGTAAAGCCTGGGGTGCCTAATGAGTGAGCTAACTCACATTAATTGCG
TTGCGCTCACTGCCCGCTTTCCAGTCGGGAAACCTGTCGTGCCAGCTGCATTAATGAATCGGCCAACGCG
CGGGGAGAGGCGGTTTGCGTATTGGGCGCTCTTCCGCTTCCTCGCTCACTGACTCGCTGCGCTCGGTCGT
TCGGCTGCGGCGAGCGGTATCAGCTCACTCAAAGGCGGTAATACGGTTATCCACAGAATCAGGGGATAAC
GCAGGAAAGAACATGTGAGCAAAAGGCCAGCAAAAGGCCAGGAACCGTAAAAAGGCCGCGTTGCTGGCGT
TTTTCCATAGGCTCCGCCCCCCTGACGAGCATCACAAAAATCGACGCTCAAGTCAGAGGTGGCGAAACCC
GACAGGACTATAAAGATACCAGGCGTTTCCCCCTGGAAGCTCCCTCGTGCGCTCTCCTGTTCCGACCCTG
CCGCTTACCGGATACCTGTCCGCCTTTCTCCCTTCGGGAAGCGTGGCGCTTTCTCATAGCTCACGCTGTA
GGTATCTCAGTTCGGTGTAGGTCGTTCGCTCCAAGCTGGGCTGTGTGCACGAACCCCCCGTTCAGCCCGA
CCGCTGCGCCTTATCCGGTAACTATCGTCTTGAGTCCAACCCGGTAAGACACGACTTATCGCCACTGGCA
GCAGCCACTGGTAACAGGATTAGCAGAGCGAGGTATGTAGGCGGTGCTACAGAGTTCTTGAAGTGGTGGC
CTAACTACGGCTACACTAGAAGAACAGTATTTGGTATCTGCGCTCTGCTGAAGCCAGTTACCTTCGGAAA
AAGAGTTGGTAGCTCTTGATCCGGCAAACAAACCACCGCTGGTAGCGGTGGTTTTTTTGTTTGCAAGCAG
CAGATTACGCGCAGAAAAAAAGGATCTCAAGAAGATCCTTTGATCTTTTCTACGGGGTCTGACGCTCAGT
GGAACGAAAACTCACGTTAAGGGATTTTGGTCATGAGATTATCAAAAAGGATCTTCACCTAGATCCTTTT
AAATTAAAAATGAAGTTTTAAATCAATCTAAAGTATATATGAGTAAACTTGGTCTGACAGTTACCAATGC
TTAATCAGTGAGGCACCTATCTCAGCGATCTGTCTATTTCGTTCATCCATAGTTGCCTGACTCCCCGTCG
TGTAGATAACTACGATACGGGAGGGCTTACCATCTGGCCCCAGTGCTGCAATGATACCGCGAGACCCACG
CTCACCGGCTCCAGATTTATCAGCAATAAACCAGCCAGCCGGAAGGGCCGAGCGCAGAAGTGGTCCTGCA
ACTTTATCCGCCTCCATCCAGTCTATTAATTGTTGCCGGGAAGCTAGAGTAAGTAGTTCGCCAGTTAATA
GTTTGCGCAACGTTGTTGCCATTGCTACAGGCATCGTGGTGTCACGCTCGTCGTTTGGTATGGCTTCATT
CAGCTCCGGTTCCCAACGATCAAGGCGAGTTACATGATCCCCCATGTTGTGCAAAAAAGCGGTTAGCTCC
TTCGGTCCTCCGATCGTTGTCAGAAGTAAGTTGGCCGCAGTGTTATCACTCATGGTTATGGCAGCACTGC
ATAATTCTCTTACTGTCATGCCATCCGTAAGATGCTTTTCTGTGACTGGTGAGTACTCAACCAAGTCATT
CTGAGAATAGTGTATGCGGCGACCGAGTTGCTCTTGCCCGGCGTCAATACGGGATAATACCGCGCCACAT
AGCAGAACTTTAAAAGTGCTCATCATTGGAAAACGTTCTTCGGGGCGAAAACTCTCAAGGATCTTACCGC
TGTTGAGATCCAGTTCGATGTAACCCACTCGTGCACCCAACTGATCTTCAGCATCTTTTACTTTCACCAG
CGTTTCTGGGTGAGCAAAAACAGGAAGGCAAAATGCCGCAAAAAAGGGAATAAGGGCGACACGGAAATGT
TGAATACTCATACTCTTCCTTTTTCAATATTATTGAAGCATTTATCAGGGTTATTGTCTCATGAGCGGAT
ACATATTTGAATGTATTTAGAAAAATAAACAAATAGGGGTTCCGCGCACATTTCCCCGAAAAGTGCCACC
TGACGTCGACGGATCGGGAGATCTCCCGATCCCCTATGGTGCACTCTCAGTACAATCTGCTCTGATGCCG
CATAGTTAAGCCAGTATCTGCTCCCTGCTTGTGTGTTGGAGGTCGCTGAGTAGTGCGCGAGCAAAATTTA
AGCTACAACAAGGCAAGGCTTGACCGACAATTGCATGAAGAATCTGCTTAGGGTTAGGCGTTTTGCGCTG
CTTCGCGATGTACGGGCCAGATATACGCGTTGACATTGATTATTGACTAGTTATTAATAGTAATCAATTA
CGGGGTCATTAGTTCATAGCCCATATATGGAGTTCCGCGTTACATAACTTACGGTAAATGGCCCGCCTGG
CTGACCGCCCAACGACCCCCGCCCATTGACGTCAATAATGACGTATGTTCCCATAGTAACGCCAATAGGG
ACTTTCCATTGACGTCAATGGGTGGAGTATTTACGGTAAACTGCCCACTTGGCAGTACATCAAGTGTATC
ATATGCCAAGTACGCCCCCTATTGACGTCAATGACGGTAAATGGCCCGCCTGGCATTATGCCCAGTACAT
GACCTTATGGGACTTTCCTACTTGGCAGTACATCTACGTATTAGTCATCGCTATTACCATGGTGATGCGG
TTTTGGCAGTACATCAATGGGCGTGGATAGCGGTTTGACTCACGGGGATTTCCAAGTCTCCACCCCATTG
ACGTCAATGGGAGTTTGTTTTGGCACCAAAATCAACGGGACTTTCCAAAATGTCGTAACAACTCCGCCCC
ATTGACGCAAATGGGCGGTAGGCGTGTACGGTGGGAGGTCTATATAAGCAGAGCTCTCTGGCTAACTAGA
GAACCCACTGCTTACTGGCTTATCGAAATTAATACGACTCACTATAGGGAGACCCAAGCTGGCTAGCGTT
TAAACGGGCCCTCTAGACTCGAGATGAGCGAGCTGATTAAGGAGAACATGCACATGAAGCTGTACATGGA
GGGCACCGTGGACAACCATCACTTCAAGTGCACATCCGAGGGCGAAGGCAAGCCCTACGAGGGCACCCAG
ACCATGAGAATCAAGGTGGTCGAGGGCGGCCCTCTCCCCTTCGCCTTCGACATCCTGGCTACTAGCTTCC
TCTACGGCAGCAAGACCTTCATCAACCACACCCAGGGCATCCCCGACTTCTTCAAGCAGTCCTTCCCTGA
GGGCTTCACATGGGAGAGAGTCACCACATACGAAGACGGGGGCGTGCTGACCGCTACCCAGGACACCAGC
CTCCAGGACGGCTGCCTCATCTACAACGTCAAGATCAGAGGGGTGAACTTCACATCCAACGGCCCTGTGA
TGCAGAAGAAAACACTCGGCTGGGAGGCCTTCACCGAGACGCTGTACCCCGCTGACGGCGGCCTGGAAGG
CAGAAACGACATGGCCCTGAAGCTCGTGGGCGGGAGCCATCTGATCGCAAACATCAAGACCACATATAGA
TCCAAGAAACCCGCTAAGAACCTCAAGATGCCTGGCGTCTACTATGTGGACTACAGACTGGAAAGAATCA
AGGAGGCCAACAACGAGACCTACGTCGAGCAGCACGAGGTGGCAGTGGCCAGATACTGCGACCTCCCTAG
CAAACTGGGGCACGATGGAAGCGGAGCTACTAACTTCAGCCTGCTGAAGCAGGCTGGAGACGTGGAGGAG
AACCCTGGACCTATGAATAATACGCTGAACCAACATTACGAAGAGAAGGTGCGGCCCTGTATCGACCTCA
TCGACTCTCTACGCTCCCTTGGTGTGGAGAAGGACCTTGCCCTGCCAGCCATCGCCGTGATAGGGGACCA
GAGTTCGGGGAAGAGCTCCGTGTTGGAGGCGCTGTCTGGGGTGGCTTTGCCAAGGGGTAGCGGTATTGTA
ACACGATGCCCCCTCGAGCTGAAGATGAAAAGGAAGAAAGAAGGAGAGGAATGGCACGGAAAAATCAGCT
ACCAGGACCGTGAGGAGGAGATTGAGGATCCCTCTGATGTGGAGAAGAAAATTCGTGAAGCCCAGGATGA
AATGGCAGGTGTGGGGGTGGGTATCAGTGATGACCTCATCAGCCTAGAGATTGGCTCCCCTGACGTCCCA
GACCTCACACTCATCGACCTGCCAGGCATCGCCCGTGTAGCTGTCAAAGGTCAACCTGAGAACATTGGTG
AACAGATTAAGAGATTGATACGGAAATTCATCATGAAGCAAGAAACAATCAACTTGGTGGTTGTGCCATG
CAACGTTGACATTGCAACCACAGAGGCTTTGAAGATGGCACAAGAGGTGGACCCTGAAGGGGAAAGGACA
TTAGGCATCCTGACCAAGCCTGACCTGGTAGACAAAGGCACAGAGGAGATGGTGGTGGACATAGTTCATA
ATGAGGTTATCCACCTGACTAAGGGCTACATGATAGTCAAGTGCAGGGGCCAGAAGGAGATCATGGAGCG
AGTCTCACTGACCGAGGCCACAGAGAGGGAGAAGGCTTTCTTCAAAGAGCACGCTCATCTTAGCACACTT
TATGATGAGGGCCATGCCACCATCCCTAAACTGGCAGAGAAATTAACTATTGAATTGGTGCATCATATCG
AGAAATCCCTGCCTCGTCTAGAAGAGCAGATTGAGGCAAAGCTGTCAGAGACACATGCCGAGCTGGAAAG
ATATGGTACCGGACCCCCTGAGGACTCGGCAGAGAGGCTGTATTTCCTAATTGATAAAGTGACTGCATTC
ACCCAAGATGCCATCAACCTGAGCACTGGGGAGGAGATGAAAAGCGGAGTTCGTCTCAACGTCTTCTCCA
CACTCAGAAAAGAGTTTGGGAAATGGAAGTTACACCTGGAACGCTCTGGAGAAAACTTTAACCAGAGGAT
TGAGGGAGAAGTGGCTGATTATGAGAAGACGTACCGTGGAAGGGAGCTCCCAGGGTTCATCAACTACAAG
ACCTTTGAGGTGATGGTGAAAGACCAGATCAAACAACTGGAGGAACCAGCAGTCAAGAAATTGAAGGAGA
TTTCAGATGCCGTTAGGAAGGTGTTCTTACAGCTGGCTCAGAGCAGTTTCACTGGATTTCCTAACCTCCT
GAAATCAGCGAAGACAAAGATTGAGGCCATTAAGCAGGTGAATGAGTCTACAGCTGAGTCCATGTTGAGG
ACTCAGTTCAAGATGGAGCTGATAGTGTACACACAGGACAGCACCTACAGCCACAGTCTGTGTGAGAGGA
AGAGGGAGGAGGACGAAGACCGACCCTTAACTGAGATAAGGAGCACGATCTTTAGCACAGACAACCATGC
CACCCTACAGGAGATGATGCTGCACCTCAAGTCCTATTACTGGATTGCCAGTCAGCGTCTGGCTGATCAG
ATTCCCATGGTGATCCGCTACCTGGTGCTGCAGGAGTTTGCTTCCCAGCTGCAGAGGGAGATGCTTCAGA
CTCTGCAGGAGAAGGACCAAATCGAGCAGCTGCTGAAAGAGGACATCGACATCGGCAGCAAGAGGGCTGC
ACTGCAGAGCAAGCTCAAACGCCTGATGAAGGCACGCAGCTACCTAGTGGAGTTCTAGAAGCTTAAGTTT
AAACCGCTGATCAGCCTCGACTGTGCCTTCTAGTTGCCAGCCATCTGTTGTTTGCCCCTCCCCCGTGCCT
TCCTTGACCCTGGAAGGTGCCACTCCCACTGTCCTTTCCTAATAAAATGAGGAAATTGCATCGCATTGTC
TGAGTAGGTGTCATTCTATTCTGGGGGGTGGGGTGGGGCAGGACAGCAAGGGGGAGGATTGGGAAGACAA
TAGCAGGCATGCTGGGGATGCGGTGGGCTCTATGGCTTCTGAGGCGGAAAGAACCAGCTGGGGCTCTAGG
GGGTATCCCC
[124 nt withheld, positions 6311-6434]
C
[91 nt withheld, positions 6436-6526]
A
[49 nt withheld, positions 6528-6576]
CCTTTGACGTTGGAGTCCACGTTCTTT
[37 nt withheld, positions 6604-6640]
ACCCTATCTCGGTCTATTCTTTTGATTTATAAGGGATTTTGCCGATTTCGGCCTATTGGTTAAAAAATGA
GCTGATTTAACAAAAATTTAACGCGAATTAATTCTGTGGAATGTGTGTCAGTTAGGGTGTGGAAAGTCCC
CAGGCTCCCCAGCAGGCAGAAGTATGCAAAGCATGCATCTCAATTAGTCAGCAACCAGGTGTGGAAAGTC
CCCAGGCTCCCCAGCAGGCAGAAGTATGCAAAGCATGCATCTCAATTAGTCAGCAACCATAGTCCCGCCC
CTAACTCCGCCCATCCCGCCCCTAACTCCGCCCAGTTCCGCCCATTCTCCGCCCCATGGCTGACTAATTT
TTTTTATTTATGCAGAGGCCGAGGCCGCCTCTGCCTCTGAGCTATTCCAGAAGTAGTGAGGAGGCTTTTT
TGGAGGCCTAGGCTTTTGCAAAAAGCTCCCGGGAGCTTGTATATCCATTTTCGGATCTGATCAGCACGTG
CCTGAGGATGACCGAGTACAAGCCTACCGTGCGCCTGGCCACTCGCGATGATGTGCCCCGCGCCGTCCGC
ACTCTGGCCGCCGCTTTCGCCGACTACCCCGCTACCCGGCACACCGTGGACCCCGACCGGCACATCGAGC
GTGTGACAGAGTTGCAGGAGCTGTTCCTGACCCGCGTCGGGCTGGACATCGGCAAGGTGTGGGTAGCCGA
CGACGGCGCGGCCGTGGCCGTGTGGACTACCCCCGAGAGCGTTGAGGCCGGCGCCGTGTTCGCCGAGATC
GGCCCCCGAATGGCCGAGCTGAGCGGCAGCCGCCTGGCCGCCCAGCAGCAAATGGAGGGCCTGCTTGCCC
CCCATCGTCCCAAGGAGCCTGCCTGGTTTCTGGCCACTGTAGGAGTGAGCCCCGACCACCAGGGCAAGGG
CTTGGGCAGCGCCGTCGTGTTGCCCGGCGTAGAGGCCGCCGAACGCGCCGGTGTGCCCGCCTTTCTCGAA
ACAAGCGCACCAAGAAACCTTCCATTCTACGAGCGCCTGGGCTTCACCGTGACCGCCGATGTCGAGGTGC
CCGAGGGACCTAGGACCTGGTGTATGACACGAAAACCTGGCGCCTAAGGCGCGCC
